>Addgene plasmid #214983 | pLV UBC APEX2-3xFLAG-IRES-eGFP | addgene full sequence | sequence record 429347 | Addgene NGS Result
GCACTTTTCGGGGAAATGTGCGCGGAACCCCTATTTGTTTATTTTTCTAAATACATTCAAATATGTATCC
GCTCATGAGACAATAACCCTGATAAATGCTTCAATAATATTGAAAAAGGAAGAGTATGAGTATTCAACAT
TTCCGTGTCGCCCTTATTCCCTTTTTTGCGGCATTTTGCCTTCCTGTTTTTGCTCACCCAGAAACGCTGG
TGAAAGTAAAAGATGCTGAAGATCAGTTGGGTGCACGAGTGGGTTACATCGAACTGGATCTCAACAGCGG
TAAGATCCTTGAGAGTTTTCGCCCCGAAGAACGTTTTCCAATGATGAGCACTTTTAAAGTTCTGCTATGT
GGCGCGGTATTATCCCGTATTGACGCCGGGCAAGAGCAACTCGGTCGCCGCATACACTATTCTCAGAATG
ACTTGGTTGAGTACTCACCAGTCACAGAAAAGCATCTTACGGATGGCATGACAGTAAGAGAATTATGCAG
TGCTGCCATAACCATGAGTGATAACACTGCGGCCAACTTACTTCTGACAACGATCGGAGGACCGAAGGAG
CTAACCGCTTTTTTGCACAACATGGGAGATCATGTAACTCGCCTTGATCGTTGGGAACCGGAGCTGAATG
AAGCCATACCAAACGACGAGCGTGACACCACGATGCCTGTAGCAATGGCAACAACGTTGCGCAAACTATT
AACTGGCGAACTACTTACTCTAGCTTCCCGGCAACAATTAATAGACTGGATGGAGGCGGATAAAGTTGCA
GGACCACTTCTGCGCTCGGCCCTTCCGGCTGGCTGGTTTATTGCTGATAAATCTGGAGCCGGTGAGCGTG
GGTCTCGCGGTATCATTGCAGCACTGGGGCCAGATGGTAAGCCCTCCCGTATCGTAGTTATCTACACGAC
GGGGAGTCAGGCAACTATGGATGAACGAAATAGACAGATCGCTGAGATAGGTGCCTCACTGATTAAGCAT
TGGTAACTGTCAGACCAAGTTTACTCATATATACTTTAGATTGATTTAAAACTTCATTTTTAATTTAAAA
GGATCTAGGTGAAGATCCTTTTTGATAATCTCATGACCAAAATCCCTTAACGTGAGTTTTCGTTCCACTG
AGCGTCAGACCCCGTAGAAAAGATCAAAGGATCTTCTTGAGATCCTTTTTTTCTGCGCGTAATCTGCTGC
TTGCAAACAAAAAAACCACCGCTACCAGCGGTGGTTTGTTTGCCGGATCAAGAGCTACCAACTCTTTTTC
CGAAGGTAACTGGCTTCAGCAGAGCGCAGATACCAAATACTGTTCTTCTAGTGTAGCCGTAGTTAGGCCA
CCACTTCAAGAACTCTGTAGCACCGCCTACATACCTCGCTCTGCTAATCCTGTTACCAGTGGCTGCTGCC
AGTGGCGATAAGTCGTGTCTTACCGGGTTGGACTCAAGACGATAGTTACCGGATAAGGCGCAGCGGTCGG
GCTGAACGGGGGGTTCGTGCACACAGCCCAGCTTGGAGCGAACGACCTACACCGAACTGAGATACCTACA
GCGTGAGCTATGAGAAAGCGCCACGCTTCCCGAAGGGAGAAAGGCGGACAGGTATCCGGTAAGCGGCAGG
GTCGGAACAGGAGAGCGCACGAGGGAGCTTCCAGGGGGAAACGCCTGGTATCTTTATAGTCCTGTCGGGT
TTCGCCACCTCTGACTTGAGCGTCGATTTTTGTGATGCTCGTCAGGGGGGCGGAGCCTATGGAAAAACGC
CAGCAACGCGGCCTTTTTACGGTTCCTGGCCTTTTGCTGGCCTTTTGCTCACATGTTCTTTCCTGCGTTA
TCCCCTGATTCTGTGGATAACCGTATTACCGCCTTTGAGTGAGCTGATACCGCTCGCCGCAGCCGAACGA
CCGAGCGCAGCGAGTCAGTGAGCGAGGAAGCGGAAGAGCGCCCAATACGCAAACCGCCTCTCCCCGCGCG
TTGGCCGATTCATTAATGCAGCTGGCACGACAGGTTTCCCGACTGGAAAGCGGGCAGTGAGCGCAACGCA
ATTAATGTGAGTTAGCTCACTCATTAGGCACCCCAGGCTTTCCACTTTATGCTTCCGGCTCGTATGTTGT
GTGGAATTGTGAGCGGATAACAATTTCACACAGGAAACAGCTATGACCATGATTACGCCAAGCGCGCAAT
TAACCCTCACTAAAGGGAACAAAAGCTGGAGCTGCAAGCTTAATGTAGTCTTATGCAATACTCTTGTAGT
CTTGCAACATGGTAACGATGAGTTAGCAACATGCCTTACAAGGAGAGAAAAAGCACCGTGCATGCCGATT
GGTGGAAGTAAGGTGGTACGATCGTGCCTTATTAGGAAGGCAACAGACGGGTCTGACATGGATTGGACGA
ACCACTGAATTGCCGCATTGCAGAGATATTGTATTTAAGTGCCTAGCTCGATACATAAACGGGTCTCTCT
GGTTAGACCAGATCTGAGCCTGGGAGCTCTCTGGCTAACTAGGGAACCCACTGCTTAAGCCTCAATAAAG
CTTGCCTTGAGTGCTTCAAGTAGTGTGTGCCCGTCTGTTGTGTGACTCTGGTAACTAGAGATCCCTCAGA
CCCTTTTAGTCAGTGTGGAAAATCTCTAGCAGTGGCGCCCGAACAGGGACTTGAAAGCGAAAGGGAAACC
AGAGGAGCTCTCTCGACGCAGGACTCGGCTTGCTGAAGCGCGCACGGCAAGAGGCGAGGGGCGGCGACTG
GTGAGTACGCCAAAAATTTTGACTAGCGGAGGCTAGAAGGAGAGAGATGGGTGCGAGAGCGTCAGTATTA
AGCGGGGGAGAATTAGATCGCGATGGGAAAAAATTCGGTTAAGGCCAGGGGGAAAGAAAAAATATAAATT
AAAACATATAGTATGGGCAAGCAGGGAGCTAGAACGATTCGCAGTTAATCCTGGCCTGTTAGAAACATCA
GAAGGCTGTAGACAAATACTGGGACAGCTACAACCATCCCTTCAGACAGGATCAGAAGAACTTAGATCAT
TATATAATACAGTAGCAACCCTCTATTGTGTGCATCAAAGGATAGAGATAAAAGACACCAAGGAAGCTTT
AGACAAGATAGAGGAAGAGCAAAACAAAAGTAAGACCACCGCACAGCAAGCGGCCGCTGATCTTCAGACC
TGGAGGAGGAGATATGAGGGACAATTGGAGAAGTGAATTATATAAATATAAAGTAGTAAAAATTGAACCA
TTAGGAGTAGCACCCACCAAGGCAAAGAGAAGAGTGGTGCAGAGAGAAAAAAGAGCAGTGGGAATAGGAG
CTTTGTTCCTTGGGTTCTTGGGAGCAGCAGGAAGCACTATGGGCGCAGCGTCAATGACGCTGACGGTACA
GGCCAGACAATTATTGTCTGGTATAGTGCAGCAGCAGAACAATTTGCTGAGGGCTATTGAGGCGCAACAG
CATCTGTTGCAACTCACAGTCTGGGGCATCAAGCAGCTCCAGGCAAGAATCCTGGCTGTGGAAAGATACC
TAAAGGATCAACAGCTCCTGGGGATTTGGGGTTGCTCTGGAAAACTCATTTGCACCACTGCTGTGCCTTG
GAATGCTAGTTGGAGTAATAAATCTCTGGAACAGATTTGGAATCACACGACCTGGATGGAGTGGGACAGA
GAAATTAACAATTACACAAGCTTAATACACTCCTTAATTGAAGAATCGCAAAACCAGCAAGAAAAGAATG
AACAAGAATTATTGGAATTAGATAAATGGGCAAGTTTGTGGAATTGGTTTAACATAACAAATTGGCTGTG
GTATATAAAATTATTCATAATGATAGTAGGAGGCTTGGTAGGTTTAAGAATAGTTTTTGCTGTACTTTCT
ATAGTGAATAGAGTTAGGCAGGGATATTCACCATTATCGTTTCAGACCCACCTCCCAACCCCGAGGGGAC
CCGACAGGCCCGAAGGAATAGAAGAAGAAGGTGGAGAGAGAGACAGAGACAGATCCATTCGATTAGTGAA
CGGATCTCGACGGTATCGGTTAACTTTTAAAAGAAAAGGGGGGATTGGGGGGTATAGTGCAGGGGAAAGA
ATAGTAGACATAATAGCAACAGACATACAAACTAAAGAATTACAAAAACAAATTACAAAATTCAAAATTT
TATGGCCTCCGCGCCGGGTTTTGGCGCCTCCCGCGGGCGCCCCCCTCCTCACGGCGAGCGCTGCCACGTC
AGACGAAGGGCGCAGCGAGCGTCCTGATCCTTCCGCCCGGACGCTCAGGACAGCGGCCCGCTGCTCATAA
GACTCGGCCTTAGAACCCCAGTATCAGCAGAAGGACATTTTAGGACGGGACTTGGGTGACTCTAGGGCAC
TGGTTTTCTTTCCAGAGAGCGGAACAGGCGAGGAAAAGTAGTCCCTTCTCGGCGATTCTGCGGAGGGATC
TCCGTGGGGCGGTGAACGCCGATGATTATATAAGGACGCGCCGGGTGTGGCACAGCTAGTTCCGTCGCAG
CCGGGATTTGGGTCGCGGTTCTTGTTTGTGGATCGCTGTGATCGTCACTTGGGGAGACGCCATCCACGCT
GTTTTGACCTCCATAGAAGACACCGACGCTAGCGGATCCACCGGTCGCCACCATGGGAAAGTCTTACCCA
ACTGTGAGTGCTGATTACCAGGACGCCGTTGAGAAGGCGAAGAAGAAGCTCAGAGGCTTCATCGCTGAGA
AGAGATGCGCTCCTCTAATGCTCCGTTTGGCATTCCACTCTGCTGGAACCTTTGACAAGGGCACGAAGAC
CGGTGGACCCTTCGGAACCATCAAGCACCCTGCCGAACTGGCTCACAGCGCTAACAACGGTCTTGACATC
GCTGTTAGGCTTTTGGAGCCACTCAAGGCGGAGTTCCCTATTTTGAGCTACGCCGATTTCTACCAGTTGG
CTGGCGTTGTTGCCGTTGAGGTCACGGGTGGACCTAAGGTTCCATTCCACCCTGGAAGAGAGGACAAGCC
TGAGCCACCACCAGAGGGTCGCTTGCCCGATCCCACTAAGGGTTCTGACCATTTGAGAGATGTGTTTGGC
AAAGCTATGGGGCTTACTGACCAAGATATCGTTGCTCTATCTGGGGGTCACACTATTGGAGCTGCACACA
AGGAGCGTTCTGGATTTGAGGGTCCCTGGACCTCTAATCCTCTTATTTTCGACAACTCATACTTCACGGA
GTTGTTGAGTGGTGAGAAGGAAGGTCTCCTTCAGCTACCTTCTGACAAGGCTCTTTTGTCTGACCCTGTA
TTCCGCCCTCTCGTTGACAAATATGCAGCGGACGAAGATGCCTTCTTTGCTGATTACGCTGAGGCTCACC
AAAAGCTTTCCGAGCTTGGGTTTGCTGATGCCGGCGGATCCGGGGGAAGCGACTACAAGGACCACGACGG
TGACTACAAGGACCACGACATCGACTACAAGGACGACGACGACAAGTAATGAGTCGACATTAATTAACGC
CCCCCCCCCCTAACGTTACTGGCCGAAGCCGCTTGGAATAAGGCCGGTGTGCGTTTGTCTATATGTTATT
TTCCACCATATTGCCGTCTTTTGGCAATGTGAGGGCCCGGAAACCTGGCCCTGTCTTCTTGACGAGCATT
CCTAGGGGTCTTTCCCCTCTCGCCAAAGGAATGCAAGGTCTGTTGAATGTCGTGAAGGAAGTAGTTCCTC
TGGAAGCTTCTTGAAGACAAACAACGTCTGTAGCGACCCTTTGCAGGCAGCGGAACCCCCCACCTGGCGA
CAGGTGCCTCTGCGGCCAAAAGCCACGTGTATAAGATACACCTGCAAAGGCGGCACAACCCCAGTGCCAC
GTTGTGAGTTGGATAGTTGTGGAAAGAGTCAAATGGCTCTCCTCAAGCGTATTCAACAAGGGGCTGAAGG
ATGCCCAGAAGGTACCCCATTGTATGGGATCTGATCTGGGGCCTCGGTGCACATGCTTTACATGTATTTA
GTCGAGGTTAAAAAAACGTCTAGGCCCCCCGAACCACGGGGACGTGGTTTTCCTTTGAAAAACACGATGA
TAATATGGCCACAACCATGGTGAGCAAGGGCGAGGAGCTGTTCACCGGGGTGGTGCCCATCCTGGTCGAG
CTGGACGGCGACGTAAACGGCCACAAGTTCAGCGTGTCCGGCGAGGGCGAGGGCGATGCCACCTACGGCA
AGCTGACCCTGAAGTTCATCTGCACCACCGGCAAGCTGCCCGTGCCCTGGCCCACCCTCGTGACCACCCT
GACCTACGGCGTGCAGTGCTTCAGCCGCTACCCCGACCACATGAAGCAGCACGACTTCTTCAAGTCCGCC
ATGCCCGAAGGCTACGTCCAGGAGCGCACCATCTTCTTCAAGGACGACGGCAACTACAAGACCCGCGCCG
AGGTGAAGTTCGAGGGCGACACCCTGGTGAACCGCATCGAGCTGAAGGGCATCGACTTCAAGGAGGACGG
CAACATCCTGGGGCACAAGCTGGAGTACAACTACAACAGCCACAACGTCTATATCATGGCCGACAAGCAG
AAGAACGGCATCAAGGTGAACTTCAAGATCCGCCACAACATCGAGGACGGCAGCGTGCAGCTCGCCGACC
ACTACCAGCAGAACACCCCCATCGGCGACGGCCCCGTGCTGCTGCCCGACAACCACTACCTGAGCACCCA
GTCCGCCCTGAGCAAAGACCCCAACGAGAAGCGCGATCACATGGTCCTGCTGGAGTTCGTGACCGCCGCC
GGGATCACTCTCGGCATGGACGAGCTGTACAAGTAAAGCGGCCGCGTCGACAATCAACCTCTGGATTACA
AAATTTGTGAAAGATTGACTGGTATTCTTAACTATGTTGCTCCTTTTACGCTATGTGGATACGCTGCTTT
AATGCCTTTGTATCATGCTATTGCTTCCCGTATGGCTTTCATTTTCTCCTCCTTGTATAAATCCTGGTTG
CTGTCTCTTTATGAGGAGTTGTGGCCCGTTGTCAGGCAACGTGGCGTGGTGTGCACTGTGTTTGCTGACG
CAACCCCCACTGGTTGGGGCATTGCCACCACCTGTCAGCTCCTTTCCGGGACTTTCGCTTTCCCCCTCCC
TATTGCCACGGCGGAACTCATCGCCGCCTGCCTTGCCCGCTGCTGGACAGGGGCTCGGCTGTTGGGCACT
GACAATTCCGTGGTGTTGTCGGGGAAGCTGACGTCCTTTCCATGGCTGCTCGCCTGTGTTGCCACCTGGA
TTCTGCGCGGGACGTCCTTCTGCTACGTCCCTTCGGCCCTCAATCCAGCGGACCTTCCTTCCCGCGGCCT
GCTGCCGGCTCTGCGGCCTCTTCCGCGTCTTCGCCTTCGCCCTCAGACGAGTCGGATCTCCCTTTGGGCC
GCCTCCCCGCCTGGAATTCGAGCTCGGTACCTTTAAGACCAATGACTTACAAGGCAGCTGTAGATCTTAG
CCACTTTTTAAAAGAAAAGGGGGGACTGGAAGGGCTAATTCACTCCCAACGAAGACAAGATCTGCTTTTT
GCTTGTACTGGGTCTCTCTGGTTAGACCAGATCTGAGCCTGGGAGCTCTCTGGCTAACTAGGGAACCCAC
TGCTTAAGCCTCAATAAAGCTTGCCTTGAGTGCTTCAAGTAGTGTGTGCCCGTCTGTTGTGTGACTCTGG
TAACTAGAGATCCCTCAGACCCTTTTAGTCAGTGTGGAAAATCTCTAGCAGTAGTAGTTCATGTCATCTT
ATTATTCAGTATTTATAACTTGCAAAGAAATGAATATCAGAGAGTGAGAGGAACTTGTTTATTGCAGCTT
ATAATGGTTACAAATAAAGCAATAGCATCACAAATTTCACAAATAAAGCATTTTTTTCACTGCATTCTAG
TTGTGGTTTGTCCAAACTCATCAATGTATCTTATCATGTCTGGCTCTAGCTATCCCGCCCCTAACTCCGC
CCATCCCGCCCCTAACTCCGCCCAGTTCCGCCCATTCTCCGCCCCATGGCTGACTAATTTTTTTTATTTA
TGCAGAGGCCGAGGCCGCCTCGGCCTCTGAGCTATTCCAGAAGTAGTGAGGAGGCTTTTTTGGAGGCCTA
GGGACGTACCCAATTCGCCCTATAGTGAGTCGTATTACGCGCGCTCACTGGCCGTCGTTTTACAACGTCG
TGACTGGGAAAACCCTGGCGTTACCCAACTTAATCGCCTTGCAGCACATCCCCCTTTCGCCAGCTGGCGT
AATAGCGAAGAGGCCCGCACCGATCGCCCTTCCCAACAGTTGCGCAGCCTGAATGGCGAATGGG
[124 nt withheld, positions 8255-8378]
C
[91 nt withheld, positions 8380-8470]
A
[49 nt withheld, positions 8472-8520]
CCTTTGACGTTGGAGTCCACGTTCTTT
[37 nt withheld, positions 8548-8584]
ACCCTATCTCGGTCTATTCTTTTGATTTATAAGGGATTTTGCCGATTTCGGCCTATTGGTTAAAAAATGA
GCTGATTTAACAAAAATTTAACGCGAATTTTAACAAAATATTAACGCTTACAATTTAGGTG
Features (pLannotate 1.2.2; 28 found; start..end, strand, type, name):
     21..125     +  promoter       AmpR promoter: bla
    126..986     +  CDS            AmpR: β-lactamase; bla; confers resistance to ampicillin, carbenicillin, and related antibiotics
   1157..1745    +  rep_origin     ori: high-copy-number ColE1/pMB1/pBR322/pUC origin of replication
   1928..2020    +  CDS            lacI (fragment): lac repressor; lacI; The lac repressor binds to the lac operator to inhibit transcription in E. coli. This inhibition can be relieved by adding lactose or isopropyl-β-D-thiogalactopyranoside (IPTG).
   2033..2054    +  protein_bind   CAP binding site: CAP binding activates transcription in the presence of cAMP. E. coli catabolite activator protein
   2073..2099    +  promoter       lac promoter (fragment): promoter for the E. coli lac operon
   2107..2123    +  protein_bind   lac operator: The lac repressor binds to the lac operator to inhibit transcription in E. coli. This inhibition can be relieved by adding lactose or isopropyl-β-D-thiogalactopyranoside (IPTG). lac repressor encoded by lacI
   2168..2186    +  promoter       T3 promoter: promoter for bacteriophage T3 RNA polymerase
   2214..2440    +  promoter       RSV promoter: Rous sarcoma virus enhancer/promoter
   2441..2621    +  LTR            5' LTR (truncated): truncated 5' long terminal repeat (LTR) from HIV-1
   2668..2793    +  misc_feature   HIV-1 Ψ: packaging signal of human immunodeficiency virus type 1
   2777..3140    +  CDS            HIV-1 gag (fragment): gag protein from human immunodeficiency virus 1; gag
   3286..3519    +  misc_feature   RRE: The Rev response element (RRE) of HIV-1 allows for Rev-dependent mRNA export from the nucleus to the cytoplasm.
   3896..3996    +  CDS            Rev (fragment): human immunodeficiency virus 1 (HIV-1) Rev protein; rev; enhances nuclear export of unspliced and incompletely spliced viral mRNAs
   4015..4131    +  misc_feature   cPPT/CTS: central polypurine tract and central termination sequence of HIV-1
   4134..4532    +  promoter       UbC promoter: human ubiquitin C promoter
   4603..5352    +  CDS            APEX2: soybean ascorbate peroxidase, engineered to serve as a monomeric tag for electron microscopy and live-cell proteomics (Lam et al., 2015) more active than the original APEX due to the A134P mutation
   5416..5436    +  CDS            FLAG (fragment): FLAG® epitope tag, followed by an enterokinase cleavage site
   5461..6036    +  misc_feature   IRES2: internal ribosome entry site (IRES) of the encephalomyocarditis virus (EMCV)
   6037..6756    +  CDS            EGFP: the original enhanced GFP (Yang et al., 1996) mammalian codon-optimized
   6772..7360    +  misc_feature   WPRE: woodchuck hepatitis virus posttranscriptional regulatory element
   7377..7445    +  CDS            nef (fragment): NEF_HV1Z2 - Experimental evidence at protein level: Swiss-Prot protein existence level 1. Extracellular Nef protein targets CD4(+) T-lymphocytes for apoptosis by interacting with CXCR4 surface receptors. From Human immunodeficiency virus type 1 group M subtype D (isolate Z2/CDC-Z34) (HIV-1).
   7447..7680    +  LTR            3' LTR (ΔU3): self-inactivating 3' long terminal repeat (LTR) from HIV-1
   7752..7873    +  polyA_signal   SV40 poly(A) signal: SV40 polyadenylation signal
   7913..8048    +  rep_origin     SV40 ori: SV40 origin of replication
   8069..8087    -  promoter       T7 promoter: promoter for bacteriophage T7 RNA polymerase
   8095..8250    +  CDS            lacZα (fragment): LacZα fragment of β-galactosidase; lacZ fragment
   8255..8683    +  rep_origin     f1 ori (sequence partly withheld): f1 bacteriophage origin of replication; arrow indicates direction of (+) strand synthesis
