[The description below was written by a language model from this plasmid's Addgene catalogue record and pLannotate feature annotations shown in this document.]
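Description:
pLV UBC APEX2-3xFLAG-IRES-eGFP is a third-generation-style, self-inactivating HIV-1 lentiviral transfer plasmid of about 8.7 kb built on the pLV UBC backbone. In bacteria it is maintained through a high-copy ColE1/pUC origin and selected with ampicillin via the bla gene. An f1 origin, an SV40 origin and remnants of a lac/lacZα cloning region with T3 and T7 promoters are also present in the backbone. The viral portion begins with an RSV promoter fused to a truncated 5' LTR, which drives Tat-independent production of genomic RNA in packaging cells. It is followed by the Ψ packaging signal with a gag fragment, the Rev response element for nuclear export, and the cPPT/CTS, which aids nuclear import of the reverse-transcribed genome. The ΔU3 3' LTR, followed by an SV40 polyadenylation signal, leaves the integrated provirus without LTR promoter activity, so expression depends on the internal promoter.

That internal promoter is the human ubiquitin C (UbC) promoter, which drives a bicistronic transcript. The first cistron encodes APEX2, the engineered soybean ascorbate peroxidase used for proximity biotinylation proteomics and electron microscopy labelling, carrying a C-terminal 3xFLAG tag for detection (the automated annotation picks up only a FLAG fragment). An EMCV IRES then permits cap-independent translation of EGFP, which marks transduced cells, and a WPRE enhances transcript expression. With no targeting sequence, APEX2 serves as a cytosolic control for spatial proteomics experiments. The depositor notes that the plasmid can also be opened with NheI, so that a gene of interest can be inserted upstream by Gibson assembly to make a fusion with APEX2 at its C terminus. Including a short linker is recommended because little spacer otherwise separates the insert from APEX2.
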