Addgene plasmid #214983: pLV UBC APEX2-3xFLAG-IRES-eGFP
Purpose: Cytosolic APEX2 control. Can be used as a C-terminal APEX2 fusion by digestion with NheI and Gibson cloning (see comments).
Depositing lab: Wade Harper. Depositing organization: Harvard Medical School. Publication: Spatiotemporal proteomic profiling of cellular responses to NLRP3 agonists. Hollingsworth LR, Veeraraghavan P, Paulo JA, Harper JW. bioRxiv 2024.04.19.590338 10.1101/2024.04.19.590338.
Backbone
  Vector backbone: pLV UBC
  Vector type: Lentiviral
Growth in bacteria
  Bacterial resistance: Ampicillin, 100 μg/mL
  Growth temperature: 30°C
  Growth strain: NEB Stable
  Copy number: High Copy
Gene/Insert
  Gene/Insert name: APEX2
  Species: Glycine max (soybean)
  Entrez Gene: APX2 (a.k.a. GLYMA_12G073100v4, apx1)
  Promoter: UBC
  Tag / fusion protein: 3xFLAG (C terminal on insert)
  Cloning method: Gibson Cloning
  Sequencing primers: 5′ TTATATAAGGACGCGCCG
Terms and licenses: Academic/Nonprofit Terms; Industry Terms: Not Available to Industry
Depositor comments: To clone something N-terminal to APEX2, digest with NheI. Add the following overhangs to forward and reverse primers of the insert: F: 5'-TCCATAGAAGACACCGACGCCACCATG[inset 5' overlap]-3', R: 5'-TCCATAGAAGACACCGACGCCACCATG[Insert 3' overlap reverse complement]-3'. On the 3' side, include a small linker, otherwise there is very little spacer between the insert and APEX2. Additional data, code, and other details related to this work (Hollingsworth et al. 2024) are available at https://harperlab.pubpub.org/pub/nlrp3/.
How to cite: pLV UBC APEX2-3xFLAG-IRES-eGFP was a gift from Wade Harper (Addgene plasmid # 214983 ; http://n2t.net/addgene:214983 ; RRID:Addgene_214983)
