>Addgene plasmid #214983 | pLV UBC APEX2-3xFLAG-IRES-eGFP | depositor partial sequence | sequence record 419271 | APEX2-Linker-3xFLAG-IRES-eGFP
ATGGGAAAGTCTTACCCAACTGTGAGTGCTGATTACCAGGACGCCGTTGAGAAGGCGAAGAAGAAGCTCA
GAGGCTTCATCGCTGAGAAGAGATGCGCTCCTCTAATGCTCCGTTTGGCATTCCACTCTGCTGGAACCTT
TGACAAGGGCACGAAGACCGGTGGACCCTTCGGAACCATCAAGCACCCTGCCGAACTGGCTCACAGCGCT
AACAACGGTCTTGACATCGCTGTTAGGCTTTTGGAGCCACTCAAGGCGGAGTTCCCTATTTTGAGCTACG
CCGATTTCTACCAGTTGGCTGGCGTTGTTGCCGTTGAGGTCACGGGTGGACCTAAGGTTCCATTCCACCC
TGGAAGAGAGGACAAGCCTGAGCCACCACCAGAGGGTCGCTTGCCCGATCCCACTAAGGGTTCTGACCAT
TTGAGAGATGTGTTTGGCAAAGCTATGGGGCTTACTGACCAAGATATCGTTGCTCTATCTGGGGGTCACA
CTATTGGAGCTGCACACAAGGAGCGTTCTGGATTTGAGGGTCCCTGGACCTCTAATCCTCTTATTTTCGA
CAACTCATACTTCACGGAGTTGTTGAGTGGTGAGAAGGAAGGTCTCCTTCAGCTACCTTCTGACAAGGCT
CTTTTGTCTGACCCTGTATTCCGCCCTCTCGTTGACAAATATGCAGCGGACGAAGATGCCTTCTTTGCTG
ATTACGCTGAGGCTCACCAAAAGCTTTCCGAGCTTGGGTTTGCTGATGCCGGCGGATCCGGGGGAAGCGA
CTACAAGGACCACGACGGTGACTACAAGGACCACGACATCGACTACAAGGACGACGACGACAAGTAATGA
GTCGACATTAATTAACGCCCCCCCCCCCTAACGTTACTGGCCGAAGCCGCTTGGAATAAGGCCGGTGTGC
GTTTGTCTATATGTTATTTTCCACCATATTGCCGTCTTTTGGCAATGTGAGGGCCCGGAAACCTGGCCCT
GTCTTCTTGACGAGCATTCCTAGGGGTCTTTCCCCTCTCGCCAAAGGAATGCAAGGTCTGTTGAATGTCG
TGAAGGAAGTAGTTCCTCTGGAAGCTTCTTGAAGACAAACAACGTCTGTAGCGACCCTTTGCAGGCAGCG
GAACCCCCCACCTGGCGACAGGTGCCTCTGCGGCCAAAAGCCACGTGTATAAGATACACCTGCAAAGGCG
GCACAACCCCAGTGCCACGTTGTGAGTTGGATAGTTGTGGAAAGAGTCAAATGGCTCTCCTCAAGCGTAT
TCAACAAGGGGCTGAAGGATGCCCAGAAGGTACCCCATTGTATGGGATCTGATCTGGGGCCTCGGTGCAC
ATGCTTTACATGTATTTAGTCGAGGTTAAAAAAACGTCTAGGCCCCCCGAACCACGGGGACGTGGTTTTC
CTTTGAAAAACACGATGATAATATGGCCACAACCATGGTGAGCAAGGGCGAGGAGCTGTTCACCGGGGTG
GTGCCCATCCTGGTCGAGCTGGACGGCGACGTAAACGGCCACAAGTTCAGCGTGTCCGGCGAGGGCGAGG
GCGATGCCACCTACGGCAAGCTGACCCTGAAGTTCATCTGCACCACCGGCAAGCTGCCCGTGCCCTGGCC
CACCCTCGTGACCACCCTGACCTACGGCGTGCAGTGCTTCAGCCGCTACCCCGACCACATGAAGCAGCAC
GACTTCTTCAAGTCCGCCATGCCCGAAGGCTACGTCCAGGAGCGCACCATCTTCTTCAAGGACGACGGCA
ACTACAAGACCCGCGCCGAGGTGAAGTTCGAGGGCGACACCCTGGTGAACCGCATCGAGCTGAAGGGCAT
CGACTTCAAGGAGGACGGCAACATCCTGGGGCACAAGCTGGAGTACAACTACAACAGCCACAACGTCTAT
ATCATGGCCGACAAGCAGAAGAACGGCATCAAGGTGAACTTCAAGATCCGCCACAACATCGAGGACGGCA
GCGTGCAGCTCGCCGACCACTACCAGCAGAACACCCCCATCGGCGACGGCCCCGTGCTGCTGCCCGACAA
CCACTACCTGAGCACCCAGTCCGCCCTGAGCAAAGACCCCAACGAGAAGCGCGATCACATGGTCCTGCTG
GAGTTCGTGACCGCCGCCGGGATCACTCTCGGCATGGACGAGCTGTACAAG
